>Addgene plasmid #19378 | pCM5.57 | depositor full sequence | sequence record 9031 | Author sequence
CTTTCCTGCGTTATCCCCTGATTCTGTGGATAACCGTATTACCGCCTTTGAGTGAGCTGATACCGCTCGC
CGCAGCCGAACGACCGAGCGCAGCGAGTCAGTGAGCGAGGAAGCGGAAGAGCGCCCAATACGCAAACCGC
CTCTCCCCGCGCGTTGGCCGATTCATTAATGCAGCTGGCACGACAGGTTTCCCGACTGGAAAGCGGGCAG
TGAGCGCAACGCAATTAATACGCGTACCGCTAGCCAGGAAGAGTTTGTAGAAACGCAAAAAGGCCATCCG
TCAGGATGGCCTTCTGCTTAGTTTGATGCCTGGCAGTTTATGGCGGGCGTCCTGCCCGCCACCCTCCGGG
CCGTTGCTTCACAACGTTCAAATCCGCTCCCGGCGGATTTGTCCTACTCAGGAGAGCGTTCACCGACAAA
CAACAGATAAAACGAAAGGCCCAGTCTTCCGACTGAGCCTTTCGTTTTATTTGATGCCTGGCAGTTCCCT
ACTCTCGCGTTAACGCTAGCATGGATGTTTTCCCAGTCACGACGTTGTAAAACGACGGCCAGTCTTAAGC
TCGGGCCCTGCAGCTCTAGAGCTCGAATTCTACAGGTCACTAATACCATCTAAGTAGTTGATTCATAGTG
ACTGCATATGTTGTGTTTTACAGTATTATGTAGTCTGTTTTTTATGCAAAATCTAATTTAATATATTGAT
ATTTATATCATTTTACGTTTCTCGTTCAACTTTCTTGTACAAAGTGGGATGACTCGTGATGATTAGCTTA
CTCGTGAAATATTGAACTATAGAAAGAGCAATAAAGCTTATTCGAATACTTACAATATTATTCTAAACCA
AATGCATTTCAACAATCAATATTTCAATATACATATAAAGTCACCTTTTTTTCTATCTACTCCTCAATTT
TTATTGTTGATCGACAACTTTATTATACAAAGTTGGCATTATAAAAAAGCATTGCTTATCAATTTGTTGC
AACGAACAGGTCACTATCAGTCAAAATAAAATCATTATTTGGAGCTCCATGGTAGCGTTAACGCGGCCGC
GATATCCCCTATAGTGAGTCGTATTACATGGTCATAGCTGTTTCCTGGCAGCTCTGGCCCGTGTCTCAAA
ATCTCTGATGTTACATTGCACAAGATAAAAATATATCATCATGAACAATAAAACTGTCTGCTTACATAAA
CAGTAATACAAGGGGTGTTATGAGCCATATTCAACGGGAAACGTCGAGGCCGCGATTAAATTCCAACATG
GATGCTGATTTATATGGGTATAAATGGGCTCGCGATAATGTCGGGCAATCAGGTGCGACAATCTATCGCT
TGTATGGGAAGCCCGATGCGCCAGAGTTGTTTCTGAAACATGGCAAAGGTAGCGTTGCCAATGATGTTAC
AGATGAGATGGTCAGACTAAACTGGCTGACGGAATTTATGCCTCTTCCGACCATCAAGCATTTTATCCGT
ACTCCTGATGATGCATGGTTACTCACCACTGCGATCCCCGGAAAAACAGCATTCCAGGTATTAGAAGAAT
ATCCTGATTCAGGTGAAAATATTGTTGATGCGCTGGCAGTGTTCCTGCGCCGGTTGCATTCGATTCCTGT
TTGTAATTGTCCTTTTAACAGCGATCGCGTATTTCGTCTCGCTCAGGCGCAATCACGAATGAATAACGGT
TTGGTTGATGCGAGTGATTTTGATGACGAGCGTAATGGCTGGCCTGTTGAACAAGTCTGGAAAGAAATGC
ATAAACTTTTGCCATTCTCACCGGATTCAGTCGTCACTCATGGTGATTTCTCACTTGATAACCTTATTTT
TGACGAGGGGAAATTAATAGGTTGTATTGATGTTGGACGAGTCGGAATCGCAGACCGATACCAGGATCTT
GCCATCCTATGGAACTGCCTCGGTGAGTTTTCTCCTTCATTACAGAAACGGCTTTTTCAAAAATATGGTA
TTGATAATCCTGATATGAATAAATTGCAGTTTCATTTGATGCTCGATGAGTTTTTCTAATCAGAATTGGT
TAATTGGTTGTAACACTGGCAGAGCATTACGCTGACTTGACGGGACGGCGCAAGCTCATGACCAAAATCC
CTTAACGTGAGTTACGCGTCGTTCCACTGAGCGTCAGACCCCGTAGAAAAGATCAAAGGATCTTCTTGAG
ATCCTTTTTTTCTGCGCGTAATCTGCTGCTTGCAAACAAAAAAACCACCGCTACCAGCGGTGGTTTGTTT
GCCGGATCAAGAGCTACCAACTCTTTTTCCGAAGGTAACTGGCTTCAGCAGAGCGCAGATACCAAATACT
GTCCTTCTAGTGTAGCCGTAGTTAGGCCACCACTTCAAGAACTCTGTAGCACCGCCTACATACCTCGCTC
TGCTAATCCTGTTACCAGTGGCTGCTGCCAGTGGCGATAAGTCGTGTCTTACCGGGTTGGACTCAAGACG
ATAGTTACCGGATAAGGCGCAGCGGTCGGGCTGAACGGGGGGTTCGTGCACACAGCCCAGCTTGGAGCGA
ACGACCTACACCGAACTGAGATACCTACAGCGTGAGCATTGAGAAAGCGCCACGCTTCCCGAAGGGAGAA
AGGCGGACAGGTATCCGGTAAGCGGCAGGGTCGGAACAGGAGAGCGCACGAGGGAGCTTCCAGGGGGAAA
CGCCTGGTATCTTTATAGTCCTGTCGGGTTTCGCCACCTCTGACTTGAGCGTCGATTTTTGTGATGCTCG
TCAGGGGGGCGGAGCCTATGGAAAAACGCCAGCAACGCGGCCTTTTTACGGTTCCTGGCCTTTTGCTGGC
CTTTTGCTCACATGTT
Features (pLannotate 1.2.2; 10 found; start..end, strand, type, name):
    121..213     +  CDS            lacI (fragment): lac repressor; lacI; The lac repressor binds to the lac operator to inhibit transcription in E. coli. This inhibition can be relieved by adding lactose or isopropyl-β-D-thiogalactopyranoside (IPTG).
    268..295     -  terminator     rrnB T2 terminator: transcription terminator T2 from the E. coli rrnB gene
    427..470     +  terminator     rrnB T1 terminator: Escherichia coli rrnB; transcription terminator T1 from the E. coli rrnB gene
    517..553     -  CDS            lacZα (fragment): LacZα fragment of β-galactosidase; lacZ fragment
    624..747     -  protein_bind   attR2: mutant version of attR; recombination site for the Gateway® LR reaction LR Clonase™
    925..945     -  protein_bind   attB3: mutant version of attB; core recombination site for the Gateway® BP reaction BP Clonase™
    936..1021    -  protein_bind   attL1 (fragment): mutant version of attL; recombination site for the Gateway® LR reaction LR Clonase™
   1058..1076    -  promoter       T7 promoter: promoter for bacteriophage T7 RNA polymerase
   1210..2019    +  CDS            KanR: aminoglycoside phosphotransferase; aph(3')-Ia; confers resistance to kanamycin in bacteria or G418 (Geneticin®) in eukaryotes
   2166..2754    +  rep_origin     ori: high-copy-number ColE1/pMB1/pBR322/pUC origin of replication
