[The description below was written by a language model from this plasmid's Addgene catalogue record and pLannotate feature annotations shown in this document.]
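Description:
pCM5.57 is a Gateway entry clone built in the pDONR P2R-P3 donor backbone and carrying the 3' untranslated region of the C. elegans gene spe-11. The 177 bp insert was introduced by a BP recombination reaction, which consumed the attP2R and attP3 sites of the donor vector. The annotated sequence of about 2.8 kb shows the insert interval flanked by an attR2 site on one side and by an attB3 core with an adjoining attL-type fragment on the other. This is consistent with the attR2/attL3 arrangement expected of a third-position MultiSite Gateway entry clone, although the automated annotation labels the second site only partially. The 3' UTR itself is not called as a feature.

The plasmid is maintained in E. coli through a high-copy ColE1/pUC-type origin and is selected with kanamycin through an aminoglycoside phosphotransferase gene. rrnB T1 and T2 terminators lie upstream of the recombination cassette and insulate it from read-through transcription. A T7 promoter and short lacI and lacZα remnants are carry-over backbone sequences with no evident functional role.

Although catalogued as a worm expression vector, the plasmid contains no promoter or coding sequence for use in nematodes. It serves as the 3' module in a three-fragment LR reaction, combined with a promoter entry clone and an open reading frame or reporter entry clone in a destination vector to assemble a complete transgene. The associated study examined 3' UTRs as regulators of gene expression in the C. elegans germline, so this clone is typically used to place a reporter under spe-11 3' UTR control and test the post-transcriptional regulation that the element confers.
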