Addgene plasmid #19378: pCM5.57
Depositing lab: Geraldine Seydoux. Depositing organization: Johns Hopkins University and School of Medicine. Publication: 3' UTRs are the primary regulators of gene expression in the C. elegans germline. Merritt C, Rasoloson D, Ko D, Seydoux G. Curr Biol. 2008 Oct 14;18(19):1476-82. doi: 10.1016/j.cub.2008.08.013. Epub 2008 Sep 25. PubMed 18818082.
Backbone
  Vector backbone: pDONRP2RP3
  Backbone size w/o insert (bp): 2641
  Vector type: Worm Expression
Growth in bacteria
  Bacterial resistance: Kanamycin, 50 μg/mL
  Growth temperature: 37°C
  Growth strain: DH5alpha
  Growth instructions: DH5alpha
  Copy number: Unknown
Gene/Insert
  Gene/Insert name: spe-11 3'utr in pDONRP2RP3
  Species: C. elegans (nematode)
  Insert size (bp): 177
  GenBank ID: CEU36483
  Cloning method: Gateway Cloning; 5′ cloning site attP2R (destroyed during cloning); 3′ cloning site attP3 (destroyed during cloning)
  Sequencing primers: 5′ M13Forward
Terms and licenses: Academic/Nonprofit Terms; Industry Terms: Not Available to Industry
How to cite: pCM5.57 was a gift from Geraldine Seydoux (Addgene plasmid # 19378 ; http://n2t.net/addgene:19378 ; RRID:Addgene_19378)
