>Addgene plasmid #19378 | pCM5.57 | addgene partial sequence | sequence record 25185 | M13Forward
NNNNNNNNTCTNNAGCTCNNNNCTACAGGTCACTAATACCATCTAAGTAGTTGGTTCATAGTGACTGCAT
ATGTTGTGTTTTACAGTATTATGTAGTCTGTTTTTTATGCAAAATCTAATTTAATATATTGATATTTATA
TCATTTTACGTTTCTCGTTCAACTTTCTTGTACAAAGTGGGATGACTCGTGATGATTAGCTTACTCGTGA
AATATTGAACTATAGAAAGAGCAATAAAGCTTATTCGAATACTTACAATATTATTCTAAACCAAATGCAT
TTCAACAATCAATATTTCAATATACATATAAAGTCACCTTTTTTTCTATCTACTCCTCAATTTTTATTGT
TGATCGACAACTTTATTATACAAAGTTGGCATTATAAAAAAGCATTGCTTATCAATTTGTTGCAACGAAC
AGGTCACTATCAGTCAAAATAAAATCATTATTTGGAGCTCCATGGTAGCGTTAACGCGGCCGCGATATCC
CCTATAGTGAGTCGTATTACATGGTCATAGCTGTTTCCTGGCAGCTCTGGCCCGTGTCTCAAAATCTCTG
ATGTTACATTGCACAAGATAAAAATATATCATCATGAACAATAAAACTGTCTGCTTACATAAACAGTAAT
ACAAGGGGTGTTATGAGCCATATTCAACGGGAAACGTCGAGGCCGCGATTAAATTCCAACATGGATGCTG
ATTTATATGGGTATAAATGGGCTCGCGATAATGTCGGGCAATCAGGTGCGACAATCTATCGCTTGTATGG
GAAGCCCGANGCGCCANANNNNNNTNNNNNANNNNNNNNNNANANGTNNNNNNNNNNNNNNNNNNNNNNN
NNNNNNNNNNNNNN
